>Addgene plasmid #63058 | AAV-FLIM-AKAR | depositor full sequence | sequence record 105903 | entire sequence
CCTGCAGGCAGCTGCGCGCTCGCTCGCTCACTGAGGCCGCCCGGGCAAAGCCCGGGCGTCGGGCGACCTT
TGGTCGCCCGGCCTCAGTGAGCGAGCGAGCGCGCAGAGAGGGAGTGGCCAACTCCATCACTAGGGGTTCC
TGCGGCCGCACGCGTAAGCTTTGCAAAGATGGATAAAGTTTTAAACAGAGAGGAATCTTTGCAGCTAATG
GACCTTCTAGGTCTTGAAAGGAGTGGGAATTGGCTCCGGTGCCCGTCAGTGGGCAGAGCGCACATCGCCC
ACAGTCCCCGAGAAGTTGGGGGGAGGGGTCGGCAATTGAACCGGTGCCTAGAGAAGGTGGCGCGGGGTAA
ACTGGGAAAGTGATGTCGTGTACTGGCTCCGCCTTTTTCCCGAGGGTGGGGGAGAACCGTATATAAGTGC
AGTAGTCGCCGTGAACGTTCTTTTTCGCAACGGGTTTGCCGCCAGAACACAGGTAAGTGCCGTGTGTGGT
TCCCGCGGGCCTGGCCTCTTTACGGGTTATGGCCCTTGCGTGCCTTGAATTACTTCCACTGGCTGCAGTA
CGTGATTCTTGATCCCGAGCTTCGGGTTGGAAGTGGGTGGGAGAGTTCGAGGCCTTGCGCTTAAGGAGCC
CCTTCGCCTCGTGCTTGAGTTGAGGCCTGGCCTGGGCGCTGGGGCCGCCGCGTGCGAATCTGGTGGCACC
TTCGCGCCTGTCTCGCTGCTTTCGATAAGTCTCTAGCCATTTAAAATTTTTGATGACCTGCTGCGACGCT
TTTTTTCTGGCAAGATAGTCTTGTAAATGCGGGCCAAGATCTGCACACTGGTATTTCGGTTTTTGGGGCC
GCGGGCGGCGACGGGGCCCGTGCGTCCCAGCGCACATGTTCGGCGAGGCGGGGCCTGCGAGCGCGGCCAC
CGAGAATCGGACGGGGGTAGTCTCAAGCTGGCCGGCCTGCTCTGGTGCCTGGCCTCGCGCCGCCGTGTAT
CGCCCCGCCCTGGGCGGCAAGGCTGGCCCGGTCGGCACCAGTTGCGTGAGCGGAAAGATGGCCGCTTCCC
GGCCCTGCTGCAGGGAGCTCAAAATGGAGGACGCGGCGCTCGGGAGAGCGGGCGGGTGAGTCACCCACAC
AAAGGAAAAGGGCCTTTCCGTCCTCAGCCGTCGCTTCATGTGACTCCACGGAGTACCGGGCGCCGTCCAG
GCACCTCGATTAGTTCTCGAGCTTTTGGAGTACGTCGTCTTTAGGTTGGGGGGAGGGGTTTTATGCGATG
GAGTTTCCCCACACTGAGTGGGTGGAGACTGAAGTTAGGCCAGCTTGGCACTTGATGTAATTCTCCTTGG
AATTTGCCCTTTTTGAGTTTGGATCTTGGTTCATTCTCAAGCCTCAGACAGTGGTTCAAAGTTTTTTTCT
TCCATTTCAGGTGTCGTGAGGTACCGGATCCGCCACCATGGTGAGCAAGGGCGAGGAGCTGTTCACCGGG
GTGGTGCCCATCCTGGTCGAGCTGGACGGCGACGTAAACGGCCACAAGTTCAGCGTGTCCGGCGAGGGCG
AGGGCGATGCCACCTACGGCAAGCTGACCCTGAAGTTCATCTGCACCACCGGCAAGCTGCCCGTGCCCTG
GCCCACCCTCGTGACCACCCTGACCTACGGCGTGCAGTGCTTCAGCCGCTACCCCGACCACATGAAGCAG
CACGACTTCTTCAAGTCCGCCATGCCCGAAGGCTACGTCCAGGAGCGCACCATCTTCTTCAAGGACGACG
GCAACTACAAGACCCGCGCCGAGGTGAAGTTCGAGGGCGACACCCTGGTGAACCGCATCGAGCTGAAGGG
CATCGACTTCAAGGAGGACGGCAACATCCTGGGGCACAAGCTGGAGTACAACTACAACAGCCACAACGTC
TATATCATGGCCGACAAGCAGAAGAACGGCATCAAGGTGAACTTCAAGATCCGCCACAACATCGAGGACG
GCAGCGTGCAGCTGGCTGATCATTACCAGCAGAACACACCTATCGGAGACGGGCCCGTCCTGCTCCCTGA
TAATCATTATCTGTCTACTCAGAGTAAGCTCTCAAAAGACCCAAACGAGAAACGGGATCACATGGTGCTG
CTCGAGTTCGTCACTGCCGCTCGCATGCATAAGTTTTCCCAGGAGCAGATCGGTGAAAATATCGTGTGCC
GGGTCATCTGTACAACTGGACAGATCCCCATTCGCGACCTGTCTGCCGACATCAGTCAGGTGCTGAAGGA
GAAAAGGTCTATTAAGAAAGTCTGGACATTCGGAAGAAACCCCGCTTGCGACTATCACCTGGGGAACATT
AGCAGGCTGTCCAATAAGCACTTTCAGATTCTCCTGGGCGAAGACGGGAACCTCCTCCTCAACGACATCA
GCACTAACGGGACCTGGTTAAATGGGCAAAAAGTCGAGAAGAACAGCAATCAGTTACTGTCTCAAGGTGA
TGAAATAACCGTTGGTGTAGGCGTGGAATCAGATATTTTATCTCTGGTCATTTTCATAAACGACAAATTT
AAGCAGTGCCTCGAGCAGAACAAAGTTGATCGCTCTGCAGGTAAGCCAGGCAGCGGCGAGGGCAGCACCA
AGGGCCTGCGTCGCGCCACCCTGGTGGACGGCGGCACCGGCGGCTCAGAACTCATGGGTTCAGTCCAGCT
CGCAGACCACTATCAGCAGAATACTCCAATCGGTGACGGGCCAGTCCTCCTCCCAGACAACCACTACCTC
TCTTATCAGAGTGCCCTGTCAAAAGATCCAAATGAGAAAAGGGATCATATGGTGCTGCTCGAAAGAGTCA
CAGCCGCTGGAATCACTCTCGGGATGGACGAGCTGTACAAAGGCGGAACAGGGGGTAGCATGGTGTCCAA
GGGCGAGGAACTGTTCACTGGCGTGGTCCCCATTCTCGTGGAACTGGACGGCGACGTGAACGGCCACAAG
TTCAGCGTGAGCGGCGAGGGAGAAGGGGATGCTACCTATGGAAAGCTGACACTCAAACTGATCTGCACCA
CAGGGAAGCTGCCCGTGCCTTGGCCAACCCTGGTCACTACCTTCGGTTACGGCCTGATGTGCTTTGCAAG
GTACCCCGACCACATGAAGCAGCATGATTTCTTTAAATCTGCCATGCCTGAGGGATACGTGCAGGAACGG
ACAATTTTCTTTAAGGACGATGGCAACTACAAAACTCGCGCAGAGGTGAAGTTCGAAGGTGACACCCTCG
TCAACCGAATCGAGCTGAAGGGGATTGACTTTAAAGAAGATGGAAATATCCTCGGGCATAAGCTGGAGTA
CAACTGGAATAGCGTGAACGTCTATATTATGGCCGACAAGCAGAAAAACGGTATCAAGGTCAACTTCAAA
ATCAGGCACAACATCGAGTAAGAATTCGATATCAAGCTTATCGATAATCAACCTCTGGATTACAAAATTT
GTGAAAGATTGACTGGTATTCTTAACTATGTTGCTCCTTTTACGCTATGTGGATACGCTGCTTTAATGCC
TTTGTATCATGCTATTGCTTCCCGTATGGCTTTCATTTTCTCCTCCTTGTATAAATCCTGGTTGCTGTCT
CTTTATGAGGAGTTGTGGCCCGTTGTCAGGCAACGTGGCGTGGTGTGCACTGTGTTTGCTGACGCAACCC
CCACTGGTTGGGGCATTGCCACCACCTGTCAGCTCCTTTCCGGGACTTTCGCTTTCCCCCTCCCTATTGC
CACGGCGGAACTCATCGCCGCCTGCCTTGCCCGCTGCTGGACAGGGGCTCGGCTGTTGGGCACTGACAAT
TCCGTGGTGTTGTCGGGGAAATCATCGTCCTTTCCTTGGCTGCTCGCCTATGTTGCCACCTGGATTCTGC
GCGGGACGTCCTTCTGCTACGTCCCTTCGGCCCTCAATCCAGCGGACCTTCCTTCCCGCGGCCTGCTGCC
GGCTCTGCGGCCTCTTCCGCGTCTTCGCCTTCGCCCTCAGACGAGTCGGATCTCCCTTTGGGCCGCCTCC
CCGCATCGATACCGAGCGCTGCTCGAGAGATCTACGGGTGGCATCCCTGTGACCCCTCCCCAGTGCCTCT
CCTGGCCCTGGAAGTTGCCACTCCAGTGCCCACCAGCCTTGTCCTAATAAAATTAAGTTGCATCATTTTG
TCTGACTAGGTGTCCTTCTATAATATTATGGGGTGGAGGGGGGTGGTATGGAGCAAGGGGCAAGTTGGGA
AGACAACCTGTAGGGCCTGCGGGGTCTATTGGGAACCAAGCTGGAGTGCAGTGGCACAATCTTGGCTCAC
TGCAATCTCCGCCTCCTGGGTTCAAGCGATTCTCCTGCCTCAGCCTCCCGAGTTGTTGGGATTCCAGGCA
TGCATGACCAGGCTCAGCTAATTTTTGTTTTTTTGGTAGAGACGGGGTTTCACCATATTGGCCAGGCTGG
TCTCCAACTCCTAATCTCAGGTGATCTACCCACCTTGGCCTCCCAAATTGCTGGGATTACAGGCGTGAAC
CACTGCTCCCTTCCCTGTCCTTCTGATTTTGTAGGTAACCACGTGCGGACCGAGCGGCCGCAGGAACCCC
TAGTGATGGAGTTGGCCACTCCCTCTCTGCGCGCTCGCTCGCTCACTGAGGCCGGGCGACCAAAGGTCGC
CCGACGCCCGGGCTTTGCCCGGGCGGCCTCAGTGAGCGAGCGAGCGCGCAGCTGCCTGCAGGGGCGCCTG
ATGCGGTATTTTCTCCTTACGCATCTGTGCGGTATTTCACACCGCATA
[142 nt withheld, positions 4739-4880]
C
[141 nt withheld, positions 4882-5022]
CCTTTGACGTTGGAGTCCACGTTCTTT
[37 nt withheld, positions 5050-5086]
ACCCTATCTCGGGCTATTCTTTTGATTTATAAGGGATTTTGCCGATTTCGGCCTATTGGTTAAAAAATGA
GCTGATTTAACAAAAATTTAACGCGAATTTTAACAAAATATTAACGTTTACAATTTTATGGTGCACTCTC
AGTACAATCTGCTCTGATGCCGCATAGTTAAGCCAGCCCCGACACCCGCCAACACCCGCTGACGCGCCCT
GACGGGCTTGTCTGCTCCCGGCATCCGCTTACAGACAAGCTGTGACCGTCTCCGGGAGCTGCATGTGTCA
GAGGTTTTCACCGTCATCACCGAAACGCGCGAGACGAAAGGGCCTCGTGATACGCCTATTTTTATAGGTT
AATGTCATGATAATAATGGTTTCTTAGACGTCAGGTGGCACTTTTCGGGGAAATGTGCGCGGAACCCCTA
TTTGTTTATTTTTCTAAATACATTCAAATATGTATCCGCTCATGAGACAATAACCCTGATAAATGCTTCA
ATAATATTGAAAAAGGAAGAGTATGAGTATTCAACATTTCCGTGTCGCCCTTATTCCCTTTTTTGCGGCA
TTTTGCCTTCCTGTTTTTGCTCACCCAGAAACGCTGGTGAAAGTAAAAGATGCTGAAGATCAGTTGGGTG
CACGAGTGGGTTACATCGAACTGGATCTCAACAGCGGTAAGATCCTTGAGAGTTTTCGCCCCGAAGAACG
TTTTCCAATGATGAGCACTTTTAAAGTTCTGCTATGTGGCGCGGTATTATCCCGTATTGACGCCGGGCAA
GAGCAACTCGGTCGCCGCATACACTATTCTCAGAATGACTTGGTTGAGTACTCACCAGTCACAGAAAAGC
ATCTTACGGATGGCATGACAGTAAGAGAATTATGCAGTGCTGCCATAACCATGAGTGATAACACTGCGGC
CAACTTACTTCTGACAACGATCGGAGGACCGAAGGAGCTAACCGCTTTTTTGCACAACATGGGGGATCAT
GTAACTCGCCTTGATCGTTGGGAACCGGAGCTGAATGAAGCCATACCAAACGACGAGCGTGACACCACGA
TGCCTGTAGCAATGGCAACAACGTTGCGCAAACTATTAACTGGCGAACTACTTACTCTAGCTTCCCGGCA
ACAATTAATAGACTGGATGGAGGCGGATAAAGTTGCAGGACCACTTCTGCGCTCGGCCCTTCCGGCTGGC
TGGTTTATTGCTGATAAATCTGGAGCCGGTGAGCGTGGGTCTCGCGGTATCATTGCAGCACTGGGGCCAG
ATGGTAAGCCCTCCCGTATCGTAGTTATCTACACGACGGGGAGTCAGGCAACTATGGATGAACGAAATAG
ACAGATCGCTGAGATAGGTGCCTCACTGATTAAGCATTGGTAACTGTCAGACCAAGTTTACTCATATATA
CTTTAGATTGATTTAAAACTTCATTTTTAATTTAAAAGGATCTAGGTGAAGATCCTTTTTGATAATCTCA
TGACCAAAATCCCTTAACGTGAGTTTTCGTTCCACTGAGCGTCAGACCCCGTAGAAAAGATCAAAGGATC
TTCTTGAGATCCTTTTTTTCTGCGCGTAATCTGCTGCTTGCAAACAAAAAAACCACCGCTACCAGCGGTG
GTTTGTTTGCCGGATCAAGAGCTACCAACTCTTTTTCCGAAGGTAACTGGCTTCAGCAGAGCGCAGATAC
CAAATACTGTCCTTCTAGTGTAGCCGTAGTTAGGCCACCACTTCAAGAACTCTGTAGCACCGCCTACATA
CCTCGCTCTGCTAATCCTGTTACCAGTGGCTGCTGCCAGTGGCGATAAGTCGTGTCTTACCGGGTTGGAC
TCAAGACGATAGTTACCGGATAAGGCGCAGCGGTCGGGCTGAACGGGGGGTTCGTGCACACAGCCCAGCT
TGGAGCGAACGACCTACACCGAACTGAGATACCTACAGCGTGAGCTATGAGAAAGCGCCACGCTTCCCGA
AGGGAGAAAGGCGGACAGGTATCCGGTAAGCGGCAGGGTCGGAACAGGAGAGCGCACGAGGGAGCTTCCA
GGGGGAAACGCCTGGTATCTTTATAGTCCTGTCGGGTTTCGCCACCTCTGACTTGAGCGTCGATTTTTGT
GATGCTCGTCAGGGGGGCGGAGCCTATGGAAAAACGCCAGCAACGCGGCCTTTTTACGGTTCCTGGCCTT
TTGCTGGCCTTTTGCTCACATGT
Features (pLannotate 1.2.2; 19 found; start..end, strand, type, name):
      1..141     -  repeat_region  AAV2 ITR: inverted terminal repeat of adeno-associated virus serotype 2 inverted
    169..235     +  CDS            small t antigen (fragment): SV40 (simian virus 40) small t antigen
    261..472     +  promoter       EF-1α core promoter: core promoter for human elongation factor EF-1α
    473..581     +  intron         EF-1α intron A (fragment): intron upstream of the start codon of human EF-1α
   1207..1410    +  intron         EF-1α intron A: truncated intron upstream of the start codon of human EF-1α
   1444..2121    +  CDS            (3-F)Tyr-EGFP: (3-F)Tyr-EGFP is a basic (constitutively fluorescent) green fluorescent protein published in 2004, derived from Aequorea victoria.
   2131..2553    +  CDS            RAD53 (fragment): RAD53_YEAST - Also known as MEC2, SAD1, SPK1. Experimental evidence at protein level: Swiss-Prot protein existence level 1. Controls S-phase checkpoint as well as G1 and G2 DNA damage checkpoints. Phosphorylates proteins on serine, threonine, and tyrosine. Prevents entry into anaphase and mitotic exit after DNA damage via regulation of the Polo kinase CDC5. Seems to be involved in the phosphorylation of RPH1. From Saccharomyces cerevisiae (strain ATCC 204508 / S288c) (Baker's yeast).
   2647..3294    +  CDS            cEGFP (fragment): cEGFP is a basic (constitutively fluorescent) green fluorescent protein published in 2008, derived from Aequorea victoria.
   3382..3406    +  misc_feature   MCS (fragment): pBluescript multiple cloning site
   3406..3994    +  misc_feature   WPRE: woodchuck hepatitis virus posttranscriptional regulatory element
   4026..4502    +  polyA_signal   hGH poly(A) signal: human growth hormone polyadenylation signal
   4542..4682    +  repeat_region  AAV2 ITR: inverted terminal repeat of adeno-associated virus serotype 2 inverted
   4687..4738    -  misc_feature   bom (fragment): basis of mobility region from pBR322
   4757..5137    +  rep_origin     M13 ori (sequence partly withheld): M13 bacteriophage origin of replication; arrow indicates direction of (+) strand synthesis
   5213..5262    -  misc_feature   bom (fragment): basis of mobility region from pBR322
   5364..5399    -  CDS            rop (fragment): Rop protein, which maintains plasmids at low copy number; rop
   5494..5598    +  promoter       AmpR promoter: bla
   5599..6459    +  CDS            AmpR: β-lactamase; bla; confers resistance to ampicillin, carbenicillin, and related antibiotics
   6630..7218    +  rep_origin     ori: high-copy-number ColE1/pMB1/pBR322/pUC origin of replication
