[The description below was written by a language model from this plasmid's Addgene catalogue record and pLannotate feature annotations shown in this document.]
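Description:
AAV-FLIM-AKAR is an adeno-associated virus transfer plasmid of about 7.3 kb for mammalian expression of FLIM-AKAR, a genetically encoded reporter of protein kinase A (PKA) activity designed for fluorescence lifetime imaging microscopy. It is built on the AAV-ChR2-mCherry backbone. Two AAV2 inverted terminal repeats flank the expression cassette and define the segment that is packaged into recombinant AAV particles when replication and capsid functions are supplied in trans. Outside the ITRs, the plasmid carries a high-copy ColE1/pUC-type origin, an ampicillin resistance gene (β-lactamase with its own promoter) and an M13 phage origin. Short annotated fragments of bom and rop appear to be backbone remnants. The record recommends a recombination-deficient E. coli host, which is consistent with the known instability of ITR repeats.

Between the ITRs, the human EF-1α promoter, annotated as the core promoter plus portions of its first intron, drives the roughly 1.9 kb synthetic sensor. The feature table resolves the sensor into three parts: an N-terminal EGFP-family fluorescent protein, a central segment matching yeast RAD53, and a C-terminal segment matching a GFP-derived protein. The automated annotation labels the two fluorescent proteins only by closest match, so their exact identities are not established by the record. The RAD53 hit probably corresponds to a phosphopeptide-binding domain of the kind used in AKAR-type sensors, since the record states that FLIM-AKAR was modified from AKAR3. In that design, PKA phosphorylation changes the sensor's conformation and therefore FRET, which is read out here as a change in donor fluorescence lifetime. A WPRE downstream of the coding sequence enhances transcript expression, and a human growth hormone polyadenylation signal terminates the transcript. According to the associated publication title, the sensor is used for quantitative analysis of endogenous GPCR signalling by two-photon FRET-FLIM imaging.
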