Addgene plasmid #63058: AAV-FLIM-AKAR
Purpose: Expresses the Fluorescence Lifetime Imaging Microscopy (FLIM)-compatible PKA activity sensor FLIM-AKAR in an AAV backbone
Depositing lab: Bernardo Sabatini. Depositing organization: Harvard Medical School. Publication: A PKA activity sensor for quantitative analysis of endogenous GPCR signaling via 2-photon FRET-FLIM imaging. Chen Y, Saulnier JL, Yellen G, Sabatini BL. Front Pharmacol. 2014 Apr 2;5:56. doi: 10.3389/fphar.2014.00056. eCollection 2014. PubMed 24765076.
Backbone
  Vector backbone: AAV-ChR2-mCherry
  Backbone manufacturer: Arpiar Saunders and Bernardo Sabatini
  Backbone size w/o insert (bp): 5400
  Total vector size (bp): 7300
  Modifications to backbone: N/A
  Vector type: Mammalian Expression, AAV
Growth in bacteria
  Bacterial resistance: Ampicillin, 100 μg/mL
  Growth temperature: 30°C
  Growth strain: Stbl3
  Growth instructions: Use recombinase-free E. coli (e.g. Invitrogen's Stbl3)
  Copy number: High Copy
Gene/Insert
  Gene/Insert name: FLIM-AKAR
  Species: Synthetic
  Insert size (bp): 1900
  Promoter: EF-1α
  Cloning method: Ligation Independent Cloning
  Sequencing primers: 5′ TTCTTCCATTTCAGGTGTCG; 3′ GAGGTTGATTATCGATAAGC
Resource information
  A portion of this plasmid was derived from a plasmid made by: FLIM-AKAR was modified from AKAR3 from Jin Zhang's laboratory at Johns Hopkins University.
Terms and licenses: Academic/Nonprofit Terms; Industry Terms: Not Available to Industry
How to cite: AAV-FLIM-AKAR was a gift from Bernardo Sabatini (Addgene plasmid # 63058 ; http://n2t.net/addgene:63058 ; RRID:Addgene_63058)
