>Addgene plasmid #63058 | AAV-FLIM-AKAR | addgene partial sequence | sequence record 117890 | WPRE-R 5'-CATAGCGTAAAAGGAGCAACA-3'
TTTTGTAATCCAGAGGTTGATTATCGATAAGCTTGATATCGAATTCTTACTCGATGTTGTGCCTGATTTT
GAAGTTGACCTTGATACCGTTTTTCTGCTTGTCGGCCATAATATAGACGTTCACGCTATTCCAGTTGTAC
TCCAGCTTATGCCCGAGGATATTTCCATCTTCTTTAAAGTCAATCCCCTTCAGCTCGATTCGGTTGACGA
GGGTGTCACCTTCGAACTTCACCTCTGCGCGAGTTTTGTAGTTGCCATCGTCCTTAAAGAAAATTGTCCG
TTCCTGCACGTATCCCTCAGGCATGGCAGATTTAAAGAAATCATGCTGCTTCATGTGGTCGGGGTACCTT
GCAAAGCACATCAGGCCGTAACCGAAGGTAGTGACCAGGGTTGGCCAAGGCACGGGCAGCTTCCCTGTGG
TGCAGATCAGTTTGAGTGTCAGCTTTCCATAGGTAGCATCCCCTTCTCCCTCGCCGCTCACGCTGAACTT
GTGGCCGTTCACGTCGCCGTCCAGTTCCACGAGAATGGGGACCACGCCAGTGAACAGTTCCTCGCCCTTG
GACACCATGCTACCCCCTGTTCCGCCTTTGTACAGCTCGTCCATCCCGAGAGTGATTCCAGCGGCTGTGA
CTCTTTCGAGCAGCACCATATGATCCCTTTTCTCATTTGGATCTTTTGACAGGGCACTCTGATAAGAGAG
GTAGTGGTTGTCTGGGAGGAGGACTGGCCCGTCACC
