>Addgene plasmid #63058 | AAV-FLIM-AKAR | addgene partial sequence | sequence record 117891 | EF1a-F 5'-TCAAGCCTCAGACAGTGGTTC-3'
TTTCTTTNGTNGTGTGAGGTNCGGATCCGCCACCATGGTGAGCAAGGGCGAGGAGCTGTTCACCGGGGTG
GTGCCCATCCTGGTCGAGCTGGACGGCGACGTAAACGGCCACAAGTTCAGCGTGTCCGGCGAGGGCGAGG
GCGATGCCACCTACGGCAAGCTGACCCTGAAGTTCATCTGCACCACCGGCAAGCTGCCCGTGCCCTGGCC
CACCCTCGTGACCACCCTGACCTACGGCGTGCAGTGCTTCAGCCGCTACCCCGACCACATGAAGCAGCAC
GACTTCTTCAAGTCCGCCATGCCCGAAGGCTACGTCCAGGAGCGCACCATCTTCTTCAAGGACGACGGCA
ACTACAAGACCCGCGCCGAGGTGAAGTTCGAGGGCGACACCCTGGTGAACCGCATCGAGCTGAAGGGCAT
CGACTTCAAGGAGGACGGCAACATCCTGGGGCACAAGCTGGAGTACAACTACAACAGCCACAACGTCTAT
ATCATGGCCGACAAGCAGAAGAACGGCATCAAGGTGAACTTCAAGATCCGCCACAACATCGAGGACGGCA
GCGTGCAGCTGGCTGATCATTACCAGCAGAACACACCTATCGGAGACGGGCCCGTCCTGCTCCCTGATAA
TCATTATCTGTCTACTCAGAGTAAGCTCTCAAAAGACCCAAACGAGAAACGGGATCACATGGTGCTGCTC
GAGTTCGTCACTGCCGCTCGCATGCATAAGTTTTCCCAGGAGCAGATCGGTGAAAATATCGTGTGCCGGG
TCATCTGTACAACTGGACAGATCCCCATTCGCGACCTGTCTGCCGACATCAGTCAGGTGCTGAAGGAGAA
AAGGTCTATTAAGAAAGTCTGGACATTCGGAAGAAACCCCGCTTGCGACTATCACCTGGGGGAACATTAG
CAGGCTGTCCAATAAAGCACTTTCAGATTCTCCTGGGCGAANACGGGAACCTCCTCCTTCAACGACATCA
GCACTAACGGGACCTGGTTTAAATGGGGCAAAAAGTNCGANAAANAACAGCNAATCAGTTACTGTTCTCA
AGGTGATGAAAATN
